>Addgene plasmid #203120 | Salsa-BC279-P3H3 | addgene full sequence | sequence record 421464 | Addgene NGS Result
AGCGCCCAATACGCAAACCGCCTCTCCCCGCGCGTTGGCCGATTCATTAATGCAGTCGAGGGATCTCCAT
AAGAGAAGAGGGACAGCTATGACTGGGAGTAGTCAGGAGAGGAGGAAAAATCTGGCTAGTAAAACATGTA
AGGAAAATTTTAGGGATGTTAAAGAAAAAAATAACACAAAACAAAATATAAAAAAAATCTAACCTCAAGT
CAAGGCTTTTCTATGGAATAAGGAATGGACAGCAGGGGGCTGTTTCATATACTGATGACCTCTTTATAGC
CAACCTTTGTTCATGGCAGCCAGCATATGGGCATATGTTGCCAAACTCTAAACCAAATACTCATTCTGAT
GTTTTAAATGATTTGCCCTCCCATATGTCCTTCCGAGTGAGAGACACAAAAAATTCCAACACACTATTGC
AATGAAAATAAATTTCCTTTATTAGCCAGAAGTCAGATGCTCAAGGGGCTTCATGATGTCCCCATAATTT
TTGGCAGAGGGAAAAAGATCGATCTCAGTGGTATTTGTGAGCCAGGGCATTGGCCACACCAGCCACCACC
TTCTGATAGGCAGCCTGCACCTGAGGAGTGAATTCTTTGCCAAAATGATGAGACAGCACAACAACCAGCA
CGTTGCCCAGGAGCTGTAGGAAAGAGAAGAAGGCATGAACATGGTTAGCAGAGGGGCCCGGTTTGGACTC
AGAGTATTTTATCCTCATCTCAAACAGTGTATATCATTGTAACCATAAAGAGAAAGGCAGGATGATGACC
AGGGTGTAGTTGTTTCTACCAATAAGAATATTTCCACGCCAGCCAGAATTTATATGCAGAAATATTCTAC
CTTATCATTTAATTATAACAATTGTTCTCTAAAACTGTGCTGAAGTACAATATAATATACCCTGATTGCC
TTGAAAAAAAAGTGATTAGAGAAAGTACTTACAATCTGACAAATAAACAAAAGTGAATTTAAAAATTCGT
TACAAATGCAAGCTAAAGTTTAACGAAAAAGTTACAGAAAATGAAAAGAAAATAAGAGGAGACAATGGTT
GTCAACAGAGTAGAAAGTGAAAGAAACAAAATTATCATGAGGGTCCATGGTGATACAAGGGACATCTTCC
CATTCTAAACAACACCCTGAAAACTTTGCCCCCTCCATATAACATGAATTTTACAATAGCGAAAAAGAAA
GAACAATCAAGGGTCCCCAAACTCACCCTGAAGTTCTCAGCTCTAGAGATATCGTCGAGGCCGCGCTAGC
GTTTAAACTGTCGACCTTAATTAAGAGATCTGCTCGAGGCGCGTCAGCTGACTAGAGGATCCCCGGGTAC
CGAGCTCGAATTCGGGGCCGCGGAGGCTGGATCGGTCCCGGTGTCTTCTATGGAGGTCAAAACAGCGTGG
ATGGCGTCTCCAGGCGATCTGACGGTTCACTAAACGAGCTCTGCTTATATAGGCCTCCCACCGTACACGC
CTACCTCGACCCGGGTACCGAGCTCGACTTTCACTTTTCTCTATCACTGATAGGGAGTGGTAAACTCGAC
TTTCACTTTTCTCTATCACTGATAGGGAGTGGTAAACTCGACTTTCACTTTTCTCTATCACTGATAGGGA
GTGGTAAACTCGACTTTCACTTTTCTCTATCACTGATAGGGAGTGGTAAACTCGACTTTCACTTTTCTCT
ATCACTGATAGGGAGTGGTAAACTCGACCTATATAAGCAGAGCTCGTTTAGTGAACCGTCAGATCGCCTG
GAGACGCCATCCACGCTGTTTTGACCTCCATAGAAGACACCGGGACCGATCCAGCCTCCGCGGCCCCGAA
TTCCTGCAGCGGCCGCTCTAGAACTAGTGGATCCCCGCGGATGGTGAGCAAGGGCGAGGAGCTGTTCACC
GGGGTGGTGCCCATCCTGGTCGAGCTGGACGGCGACGTAAACGGCCACAAGTTCAGCGTGTCCGGCGAGG
GCGAGGGCGATGCCACCTACGGCAAGCTGACCCTGAAGTTCATCTGCACCACCGGCAAGCTGCCCGTGCC
CTGGCCCACCCTCGTGACCACCCTGACCTACGGCGTGCAGTGCTTCAGCCGCTACCCCGACCACATGAAG
CAGCACGACTTCTTCAAGTCCGCCATGCCCGAAGGCTACGTCCAGGAGCGCACCATCTTCTTCAAGGACG
ACGGCAACTACAAGACCCGCGCCGAGGTGAAGTTCGAGGGCGACACCCTGGTGAACCGCATCGAGCTGAA
GGGCATCGACTTCAAGGAGGACGGCAACATCCTGGGGCACAAGCTGGAGTACAACTACAACAGCCACAAC
GTCTATATCATGGCCGACAAGCAGAAGAACGGCATCAAGGTGAACTTCAAGATCCGCCACAACATCGAGG
ACGGCAGCGTGCAGCTCGCCGACCACTACCAGCAGAACACCCCCATCGGCGACGGCCCCGTGCTGCTGCC
CGACAACCACTACCTGAGCACCCAGTCCGCCCTGAGCAAAGACCCCAACGAGAAGCGCGATCACATGGTC
CTGCTGGAGTTCGTGACCGCCGCCGGGATCACTCTCGGCATGGACGAGCTGTACAAGTAATCAGCGCACG
GAATTCGATATCAAGCTTGTCGACCTAGTTCTAGAGGATCCAGACATGATAAGATACATTGATGAGTTTG
GACAAACCACAACTAGAATGCAGTGAAAAAAATGCTTTATTTGTGAAATTTGTGATGCTATTGCTTTATT
TGTAACCATTATAAGCTGCAATAAACAAGTTAACAACAACAATTGCATTCATTTTATGTTTCAGGTTCAG
GGGGAGGTGTGGGAGGTTTTTTAAAGCAAGTAAAACCTCTACAAATGTGGTATGGCTGATTATGATCCTG
CAAGCCTCGTCGTCCTGGCCGGACCACGCTATCTGTGCAAGGTCCCCGGCCCCGGACGCGCGCTCCATGA
GCAGAGCGCCCGCCGCCGAGGCGAAGACTCGGGCGGCGCCCTGCCCGTCCCACCAGGTCAACAGGCGGTA
ACCGGCCTCTTCATCGGGAATGCGCGCGACCTTCAGCATCGCCGGCATGTCCCCCTGGCGGACGGGAAGT
ATCCAGCTCGACCAAGCTGGCCGCGTCGAGTGAAGACGAAAGGGCCTCGTGATACGCCTATTTTTATAGG
TTAATGTCATGATAATAATGGTTTCTTAGACGTCAGGTGGCACTTTTCGGGGAAATGTGCGCGGAACCCC
TATTTGTTTATTTTTCTAAATACATTCAAATATGTATCCGCTCATGAGACAATAACCCTGATAAATGCTT
CAATAATATTGAAAAAGGAAGAGTATGAGTATTCAACATTTCCGTGTCGCCCTTATTCCCTTTTTTGCGG
CATTTTGCCTTCCTGTTTTTGCTCACCCAGAAACGCTGGTGAAAGTAAAAGATGCTGAAGATCAGTTGGG
TGCACGAGTGGGTTACATCGAACTGGATCTCAACAGCGGTAAGATCCTTGAGAGTTTTCGCCCCGAAGAA
CGTTTTCCAATGATGAGCACTTTTAAAGTTCTGCTATGTGGCGCGGTATTATCCCGTGTTGACGCCGGGC
AAGAGCAACTCGGTCGCCGCATACACTATTCTCAGAATGACTTGGTTGAGTACTCACCAGTCACAGAAAA
GCATCTTACGGATGGCATGACAGTAAGAGAATTATGCAGTGCTGCCATAACCATGAGTGATAACACTGCG
GCCAACTTACTTCTGACAACGATCGGAGGACCGAAGGAGCTAACCGCTTTTTTGCACAACATGGGGGATC
ATGTAACTCGCCTTGATCGTTGGGAACCGGAGCTGAATGAAGCCATACCAAACGACGAGCGTGACACCAC
GATGCCTGTAGCAATGGCAACAACGTTGCGCAAACTATTAACTGGCGAACTACTTACTCTAGCTTCCCGG
CAACAATTAATAGACTGGATGGAGGCGGATAAAGTTGCAGGACCACTTCTGCGCTCGGCCCTTCCGGCTG
GCTGGTTTATTGCTGATAAATCTGGAGCCGGTGAGCGTGGGTCTCGCGGTATCATTGCAGCACTGGGGCC
AGATGGTAAGCCCTCCCGTATCGTAGTTATCTACACGACGGGGAGTCAGGCAACTATGGATGAACGAAAT
AGACAGATCGCTGAGATAGGTGCCTCACTGATTAAGCATTGGTAACTGTCAGACCAAGTTTACTCATATA
TACTTTAGATTGATTTAAAACTTCATTTTTAATTTAAAAGGATCTAGGTGAAGATCCTTTTTGATAATCT
CATGACCAAAATCCCTTAACGTGAGTTTTCGTTCCACTGAGCGTCAGACCCCGTAGAAAAGATCAAAGGA
TCTTCTTGAGATCCTTTTTTTCTGCGCGTAATCTGCTGCTTGCAAACAAAAAAACCACCGCTACCAGCGG
TGGTTTGTTTGCCGGATCAAGAGCTACCAACTCTTTTTCCGAAGGTAACTGGCTTCAGCAGAGCGCAGAT
ACCAAATACTGTTCTTCTAGTGTAGCCGTAGTTAGGCCACCACTTCAAGAACTCTGTAGCACCGCCTACA
TACCTCGCTCTGCTAATCCTGTTACCAGTGGCTGCTGCCAGTGGCGATAAGTCGTGTCTTACCGGGTTGG
ACTCAAGACGATAGTTACCGGATAAGGCGCAGCGGTCGGGCTGAACGGGGGGTTCGTGCACACAGCCCAG
CTTGGAGCGAACGACCTACACCGAACTGAGATACCTACAGCGTGAGCTATGAGAAAGCGCCACGCTTCCC
GAAGGGAGAAAGGCGGACAGGTATCCGGTAAGCGGCAGGGTCGGAACAGGAGAGCGCACGAGGGAGCTTC
CAGGGGGAAACGCCTGGTATCTTTATAGTCCTGTCGGGTTTCGCCACCTCTGACTTGAGCGTCGATTTTT
GTGATGCTCGTCAGGGGGGCGGAGCCTATGGAAAAACGCCAGCAACGCGGCCTTTTTACGGTTCCTGGCC
TTTTGCTGGCCTTTTGCTCACATGTTCTTTCCTGCGTTATCCCCTGATTCTGTGGATAACCGTATTACCG
CCTTTGAGTGAGCTGATACCGCTCGCCGCAGCCGAACGACCGAGCGCAGCGAGTCAGTGAGCGAGGAAGC
GGAAG
Features (pLannotate 1.2.2; 17 found; start..end, strand, type, name):
      2..55      +  CDS            lacI (fragment): lac repressor; lacI; The lac repressor binds to the lac operator to inhibit transcription in E. coli. This inhibition can be relieved by adding lactose or isopropyl-β-D-thiogalactopyranoside (IPTG).
    388..443     -  polyA_signal   β-globin poly(A) signal: rabbit β-globin polyadenylation signal (Gil and Proudfoot, 1987)
    518..640     -  CDS            HBB: HBB_COLGU - Experimental evidence at transcript level: Swiss-Prot protein existence level 2. Involved in oxygen transport from the lung to the various peripheral tissues. From Colobus guereza (Mantled guereza) (Eastern black-and-white colobus monkey).
    644..1216    -  intron         β-globin intron: intron from rabbit β-globin gene
   1312..1343    -  misc_feature   MCS (fragment): pUC18/19 multiple cloning site
   1437..1475    -  promoter       minimal CMV promoter: human cytomegalovirus (CMV) immediate early promoter
   1493..1708    -  protein_bind   tetracycline response element (fragment): contains seven copies of the tetracycline operator tetO tetracycline repressor TetR
   1708..1753    +  promoter       TRE3GV promoter (fragment): 3rd-generation Tet-responsive promoter that can be activated by binding of Tet-On® 3G, optimized for retroviral and lentiviral vectors
   1829..1856    +  misc_feature   MCS (fragment): pBluescript multiple cloning site
   1861..2580    +  CDS            EGFP: the original enhanced GFP (Yang et al., 1996) mammalian codon-optimized
   2590..2613    +  misc_feature   MCS (fragment): pBluescript multiple cloning site
   2627..2761    -  polyA_signal   SV40 poly(A) signal: SV40 polyadenylation signal
   2784..2867    -  CDS            large T antigen (fragment): large T antigen from SV40 (simian virus 40)
   2861..3091    -  CDS            str (fragment): STR_KLEPN - Protein inferred from homology: Swiss-Prot protein existence level 3. The aminoglycoside phosphotransferases achieve inactivation of their antibiotic substrates by phosphorylation. From Klebsiella pneumoniae.
   3210..3314    +  promoter       AmpR promoter: bla
   3315..4175    +  CDS            AmpR: β-lactamase; bla; confers resistance to ampicillin, carbenicillin, and related antibiotics
   4346..4934    +  rep_origin     ori: high-copy-number ColE1/pMB1/pBR322/pUC origin of replication
