[The description below was written by a language model from this plasmid's Addgene catalogue record and pLannotate feature annotations shown in this document.]
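Description:
Salsa-BC279-P3H3 is a 5.1 kb mammalian expression plasmid built on the pCER206 backbone and serves as one member of a set of barcoded reporter plasmids for PRESTO-Salsa, a highly multiplexed assay for screening bioactivity across G protein-coupled receptors. It is propagated in E. coli as a high-copy plasmid through a ColE1/pUC-type origin and selected with ampicillin via the bla (AmpR) gene and its own promoter. No mammalian selection marker is annotated; the short lacI, SV40 large T antigen and aminoglycoside phosphotransferase matches appear to be leftover fragments from earlier vector construction rather than functional genes.

The payload is a synthetic insert of about 730 bp, EGFP/BC279, consisting of a mammalian codon-optimized EGFP coding sequence with the barcode designated BC279. The barcode itself is not annotated, but the BsrGI and HindIII cloning sites suggest it lies at or just downstream of the 3′ end of EGFP, where it would be carried in the reporter transcript. Expression is driven by a Tet response element. The annotation shows tetO repeats flanked by minimal promoter segments pointing in both directions, which suggests a bidirectional arrangement. One side reads into EGFP, followed by an SV40 polyadenylation signal annotated on the opposite strand. The other side, a minimal CMV promoter, reads toward a multiple cloning site fragment, a rabbit β-globin intron and a β-globin poly(A) signal, with no complete coding sequence annotated there. Because the TRE is activated by a tetracycline-controlled transactivator, reporter transcription should report transactivator activity in the cell, and the barcode lets the transcripts of many pooled reporters be distinguished. How the barcode is assigned to a given receptor, and the meaning of "P3H3" in the name, are not stated in the record.
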