Addgene plasmid #203120: Salsa-BC279-P3H3
Purpose: Expression of barcoded reporter plasmid for PRESTO-Salsa; EGFP/BC279
Depositing lab: Noah Palm. Depositing organization: Yale University. Publication: Highly multiplexed bioactivity screening reveals human and microbiota metabolome-GPCRome interactions. Chen H, Rosen CE, Gonzalez-Hernandez JA, Song D, Potempa J, Ring AM, Palm NW. Cell. 2023 Jul 6;186(14):3095-3110.e19. doi: 10.1016/j.cell.2023.05.024. Epub 2023 Jun 14. PubMed 37321219.
Backbone
  Vector backbone: pCER206
  Vector type: Mammalian Expression
Growth in bacteria
  Bacterial resistance: Ampicillin, 100 μg/mL
  Growth temperature: 37°C
  Growth strain: DH5alpha
  Copy number: High Copy
Gene/Insert
  Gene/Insert name: EGFP/BC279
  Species: Synthetic
  Insert size (bp): 730
  Promoter: Tet Response Element (TRE)
  Cloning method: Restriction Enzyme; 5′ cloning site BsrGI (not destroyed); 3′ cloning site HindIII (not destroyed)
  Sequencing primers: 5′ Custom primer (GAAGCGCGATCACATGG)
Terms and licenses: Academic/Nonprofit Terms; Industry Terms: Not Available to Industry
How to cite: Salsa-BC279-P3H3 was a gift from Noah Palm (Addgene plasmid # 203120 ; http://n2t.net/addgene:203120 ; RRID:Addgene_203120)
