>Addgene plasmid #203120 | Salsa-BC279-P3H3 | depositor partial sequence | sequence record 393993 | BC279
TCAGCGCACG
